Addgene plasmid #37277: pYUB28b
Purpose: (Empty Backbone)
Depositing lab: Ted Baker. Depositing organization: University of Auckland. Publication: Metabolic engineering of cofactor F420 production in Mycobacterium smegmatis. Bashiri G, Rehan AM, Greenwood DR, Dickson JM, Baker EN. PLoS One. 2010 Dec 29;5(12):e15803. 10.1371/journal.pone.0015803 PubMed 21209917.
Backbone
  Vector backbone: pYUB1049
  Backbone manufacturer: Ghader Bashiri
  Backbone size (bp): 4921
  Vector type: Bacterial Expression ; mycobacteria shuttle vector
  Promoter: T7
  Tag / fusion protein: His-tag
Growth in bacteria
  Bacterial resistance: Hygromycin, 200 μg/mL
  Growth temperature: 37°C
  Growth strain: Top10
  Copy number: Unknown
Gene/Insert
  Cloning method: Restriction Enzyme
  Sequencing primers: 5′ T7 promoter; 3′ T7 terminator
Terms and licenses: Academic/Nonprofit Terms; Industry Terms: Not Available to Industry
Depositor comments: Plasmid contains 2 His tags within the multiple cloning site. Please see plasmid map from depositing laboratory above for details.
How to cite: pYUB28b was a gift from Ted Baker (Addgene plasmid # 37277 ; http://n2t.net/addgene:37277 ; RRID:Addgene_37277)
