[The description below was written by a language model from this plasmid's Addgene catalogue record and pLannotate feature annotations shown in this document.]
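Description:
pYUB28b is an empty-backbone bacterial expression plasmid described as an E. coli–mycobacteria shuttle vector. It derives from pYUB1049 and is about 4.9 kb (4,921 bp catalogued; 4,908 nt in the sequenced record). It is selected with hygromycin through a hygromycin phosphotransferase gene of Streptomyces hygroscopicus origin. In E. coli it replicates from a high-copy ColE1/pUC-type origin, and an f1 phage origin is also present. The automated annotation does not identify a mycobacterial replicon. A stretch of roughly 2 kb between the f1 ori and the ColE1 origin is unannotated, so the element that supports maintenance in mycobacteria is not stated in the feature table. Short fragments matching β-lactamase and a tetracycline efflux gene appear to be non-functional remnants of earlier vector construction rather than usable markers.

The expression cassette resembles a pET-type layout. A T7 promoter is followed by a lac operator, allowing lac repressor control and IPTG induction where T7 RNA polymerase is supplied. Next comes the T7 gene 10 ribosome binding site, then a multiple cloning region, and a T7 terminator closes the cassette. The depositor notes two His tags within the cloning site. This agrees with the annotated His-containing fragments flanking a thrombin cleavage site and a T7 tag leader, so inserts can apparently carry an N-terminal cleavable or a C-terminal His tag depending on the restriction sites used. The hits labelled capTEV, 9xHis and SET1 are partial matches and probably reflect these short tag and linker sequences rather than complete elements.

No insert is present. The vector is intended for restriction cloning of genes for His-tagged protein expression, and the associated publication concerns metabolic engineering of cofactor F420 production in Mycobacterium smegmatis.
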