Features (pLannotate 1.2.2; 14 found; start..end, strand, type, name):
     61..79      +  promoter       T7 promoter: promoter for bacteriophage T7 RNA polymerase
     80..104     +  protein_bind   lac operator: The lac repressor binds to the lac operator to inhibit transcription in E. coli. This inhibition can be relieved by adding lactose or isopropyl-β-D-thiogalactopyranoside (IPTG). lac repressor encoded by lacI
    119..141     +  RBS            RBS: efficient ribosome binding site from bacteriophage T7 gene 10 (Olins and Rangwala, 1989)
    160..176     +  CDS            capTEV™ (fragment): composite tag for in vivo biotinylation, TEV protease cleavage, and 6xHis tagging
    187..204     +  CDS            thrombin site: thrombin recognition and cleavage site
    208..240     +  CDS            T7 tag (gene 10 leader): leader peptide from bacteriophage T7 gene 10 promotes efficient translation in E. coli
    289..306     +  CDS            9xHis (fragment): 9xHis affinity tag
    316..365     +  CDS            SET1 (fragment): solubility-enhancement tag derived from T7 phage gene 10B
    373..420     +  terminator     T7 terminator: transcription terminator for bacteriophage T7 RNA polymerase
    457..885     +  rep_origin     f1 ori (sequence partly withheld): f1 bacteriophage origin of replication; arrow indicates direction of (+) strand synthesis
   2988..3576    -  rep_origin     ori: high-copy-number ColE1/pMB1/pBR322/pUC origin of replication
   3726..3806    -  CDS            bla(M) (fragment): β-lactamase lacking the signal sequence; bla(M); allows cytosolic expression of β-lactamase
   3918..2       +  CDS            hyg (across the origin): KHYB_STRHY - Experimental evidence at protein level: Swiss-Prot protein existence level 1. The aminoglycoside phosphotransferases achieve inactivation of their antibiotic substrates by phosphorylation. From Streptomyces hygroscopicus.
   4905..39      -  CDS            TcR (fragment) (across the origin): tetracycline efflux protein; tet; confers resistance to tetracycline
>Addgene plasmid #37277 | pYUB28b | addgene full sequence | sequence record 393332 | Addgene NGS Result
CCGGTGATGCCGGCCACGATGCGTCCGGCGTAGAGGATCGAGATCTCGATCCCGCGAAATTAATACGACT
CACTATAGGGGAATTGTGAGCGGATAACAATTCCCCTCTAGAAATAATTTTGTTTAACTTTAAGAAGGAG
ATATACCATGGGCAGCAGCCATCATCATCATCATCACAGCAGCGGCCTGGTGCCGCGCGGCAGCCATATG
GCTAGCATGACTGGTGGACAGCAAATGGGTCGGGATCCGAATTCGAGCTCCGTCGACAAGCTTGCGGCCG
CACTCGAGCACCACCACCACCACCACTGAGATCCGGCTGCTAACAAAGCCCGAAAGGAAGCTGAGTTGGC
TGCTGCCACCGCTGAGCAATAACTAGCATAACCCCTTGGGGCCTCTAAACGGGTCTTGAGGGGTTTTTTG
CTGAAAGGAGGAACTATATCCGGATTGGCGAATGGG
[124 nt withheld, positions 457-580]
C
[91 nt withheld, positions 582-672]
A
[49 nt withheld, positions 674-722]
CCTTTGACGTTGGAGTCCACGTTCTTT
[37 nt withheld, positions 750-786]
ACCCTATCTCGGTCTATTCTTTTGATTTATAAGGGATTTTGCCGATTTCGGCCTATTGGTTAAAAAATGA
GCTGATTTAACAAAAATTTAACGCGAATTTTAACAAAATATCTAGATTTAAAGATCTGGTACCGCGGCCG
CGCCACGGATGCCACCACAGGCACTACAACGGAGTTCGCCACGTACATCACCACAACCACCGATTCTGGC
GGTGAGCTCCCCGATATTCAGCGGAAATGGCTTGGTATCGACCAAGATTCGTAGAACCCCGTCTCGTCTG
GCTGGTATTCAAAACGGGCGCAACGAAACACGCAACGAGACAGGCATGGCCCAAACCAGAAAACTAGCGT
CTACCAGGACTTTTACCTGTCCGACCCGTTGCAACGGAACCCCCCACGGAACCCCCGCGACACCCGCTCC
CCAATTGCGTTAGAACAGCGGTGGATTGTCGGCTTCGTTGTGGGCCTTTTGAGCCGCTTCCTGTTCTGCC
GCACGCTCTTTCCTCGCCCGATAGCCGAGTCGCTTAACGGTGTCCAGATGCAGCCCGAAATGTTTGGCCG
TTTGCGGCCAAGAGTGGCCCTCGTCGTCGTGATAGGCGCGGATGCGTTCGCGGCGTGCAGCCTGCTCGGC
GAGCCACTCGCTGCGTTCCTGCGCCACGAGCCGGACGACGTGGCGTTCGGATAGTCCGGTGATTCGAGCG
CCTTCGGCGGCGGTCACGCGCCGCTTTTTGCGGACAGTCGGCTGCCGGTTGTAGCCGTCGCTGTAGCCGT
CGCTCATAGCAATGCCTCCATGCATGGCTGACGCGGACTTTGCGCGCCGCGCAACTGTGCTCGCCGCCGT
GCGCGCTGCTGCGCCCTTCCGCGAGATGGCCGACTGGCGCGCACTGAGTGTGGCCTCGTAGACCACGATC
CCGTCCGCCCAAATGCGCGACTTGGTTGTGATCCAACGCCAAATGCTGTTGGCGATGGCGCGGACCTCGC
TGTCCGGTAGCGGTCCGGGACACACGTCGTTGCACGGAAATTCGGCGTTTCGCGCGTGGCACTCGGCATA
GATCGCGCGGCCGAGTCCGTCCACGTTCCGGGTCGGCAGGTAGATCCGCATGAGGGCGGGACGATAGGCC
CACAACCTGACGGAATCGAACAGTGCGCAATTCCGCCCTAGCGGCGTCGGAGCCGCTTTGTACGTGGTCT
GCTGACGCCAGCGCGGCGGTGGCATGTTCGCGCCGAGCTCGGCCTCGATGTGGCTGAGTGTGTAGAGATC
TGAGTGGAGCCATTCCGTTTCCCAGGCGATGTGGCCGGGGTTTTTGGTCATGAGGCCTGAGTAACTGCGG
TCGCCATCGACGGCGCGCCGAAGGCCTTCGGCGCACGCCGCCATGTATGCGAGCGGCTTACGCCGCGCGT
ATTCGGTGCGTGGAACAGGGGCGTTGAGTGCCCACACTGCGTGTGCGTGGCCGTTGGCGCGATTGCCCAC
GATCGCGTTGGGCAGCGGATGGGACCCCCGGGCGCTGAGCGCTCGGAGCGCTGCGTCTGGATGGTCTACG
TCCACGACCAGCAGGTTTGCCAGCGCTGTTGGGTTCGCCTCGATGTACCGGCGGCCTAGGGCCGACGCGC
GGCTTTGGCGGTAGATCCCCTCGAGCAGATCGTCGCTTGCCAGCGGCCAGTACGGCAGCCAGAGCTGCTC
AAATTCGTCGGCGACGTGGCTCACGCTTGGTAGTAGACCACGATTAATCACCGGTGTATGGTCCGACACG
AGCTCCAAGTCAGATATTTCGCTGAGGGGCCACCCCACAACTGCACACTCCCCCGCTCTCCCGTCGAGCC
CTGGTGGTGGAACACCAGCGACAGCCGAGCACCCCCAACCACCTGTACCAACCAGGAGGAACACATGCGT
CGTTTCGAGGACGTTTCCGGGCCGCTGAGAGCCGCTGTGGCGGCCGTACACGCCGCCTTAGACCCGTTAG
ACCCCCTGCCGCCTGAATGCGCGGGTACGAGCCACACAGCGCCCGAACTTACGGAGCTGGTGGGCTCACG
CGTGCGGCCGCACGCGTTGCGCTCGGTCGTTCGGCTGCGGCGAGCGGTATCAGCTCACTCAAAGGCGGTA
ATACGGTTATCCACAGAATCAGGGGATAACGCAGGAAAGAACATGTGAGCAAAAGGCCAGCAAAAGGCCA
GGAACCGTAAAAAGGCCGCGTTGCTGGCGTTTTTCCATAGGCTCCGCCCCCCTGACGAGCATCACAAAAA
TCGACGCTCAAGTCAGAGGTGGCGAAACCCGACAGGACTATAAAGATACCAGGCGTTTCCCCCTGGAAGC
TCCCTCGTGCGCTCTCCTGTTCCGACCCTGCCGCTTACCGGATACCTGTCCGCCTTTCTCCCCTCGGGAA
GCGTGGCGCTTTCTCATAGCTCACGCTGTAGGTATCTCAGTTCGGTGTAGGTCGTTCGCTCCAAGCTGGG
CTGTGTGCACGAACCCCCCGTTCAGCCCGACCGCTGCGCCTTATCCGGTAACTATCGTCTTGAGTCCAAC
CCGGTAAGACACGACTTATCGCCACTGGCAGCAGCCACTGGTAACAGGATTAGCAGAGCGAGGTATGTAG
GCGGTGCTACAGAGTTCTTGAAGTGGTGGCCTAACTACGGCTACACTAGAAGGACAGTATTTGGTATCTG
CGCTCTGCTGAAGCCAGTTACCTTCGGAAAAAGAGTTGGTAGCTCTTGATCCGGCAAACAAACCACCGCT
GGTAGCGGTGGTTTTTTTGTTTGCAAGCAGCAGATTACGCGCAGAAAAAAAGGATCTCAAGAAGATCCTT
TGATCTTTTCTACGGGGTCTGACGCTCATGGAACTAGAGCATGAGATTATCAAAAAGGATCTTCACCTAG
ATCCTTTTAAATTAAAAATGAAGTTTTAAATCAATCTAAAGTATATATGAGTAAACTTGGTCTGACAGTT
ACCAATGCTTAATCAGTGAGGCACCTATCTCAGCGATCTGTCTATTTCGTTCATCCATAGTTGCCTGACT
CCCCGACGTGGCCGACCAGCCCGTCATCGTCAACGCCTGATCCGCGGTGCGGACAGGCCGTGTCGCGACC
GGCCGTGCGGAATTAAGCCGGCCCGTACCCTGTGAATAGAGGTCCGCTGTGACACAAGAATCCCTGTTAC
TTCTCGACCGTATTGATTCGGATGATTCCTACGCGAGCCTGCGGAACGACCAGGAATTCTGGGAGCCGCT
GGCCCGCCGAGCCCTGGAGGAGCTCGGGCTGCCGGTGCCGCCGGTGCTGCGGGTGCCCGGCGAGAGCACC
AACCCCGTACTGGTCGGCGAGCCCGGCCCGGTGATCAAGCTGTTCGGCGAGCACTGGTGCGGTCCGGAGA
GCCTCGCGTCGGAGTCGGAGGCGTACGCGGTCCTGGCGGACGCCCCGGTGCCGGTGCCCCGCCTCCTCGG
CCGCGGCGAGCTGCGGCCCGGCACCGGAGCCTGGCCGTGGCCCTACCTGGTGATGAGCCGGATGACCGGC
ACCACCTGGCGGTCCGCGATGGACGGCACGACCGACCGGAACGCGCTGCTCGCCCTGGCCCGCGAACTCG
GCCGGGTGCTCGGCCGGCTGCACAGGGTGCCGCTGACCGGGAACACCGTGCTCACCCCCCATTCCGAGGT
CTTCCCGGAACTGCTGCGGGAACGCCGCGCGGCGACCGTCGAGGACCACCGCGGGTGGGGCTACCTCTCG
CCCCGGCTGCTGGACCGCCTGGAGGACTGGCTGCCGGACGTGGACACGCTGCTGGCCGGCCGCGAACCCC
GGTTCGTCCACGGCGACCTGCACGGGACCAACATCTTCGTGGACCTGGCCGCGACCGAGGTCACCGGGAT
CGTCGACTTCACCGACGTCTATGCGGGAGACTCCCGCTACAGCCTGGTGCAACTGCATCTCAACGCCTTC
CGGGGCGACCGCGAGATCCTGGCCGCGCTGCTCGACGGGGCGCAGTGGAAGCGGACCGAGGACTTCGCCC
GCGAACTGCTCGCCTTCACCTTCCTGCACGACTTCGAGGTGTTCGAGGAGACCCCGCTGGATCTCTCCGG
CTTCACCGATCCGGAGGAACTGGCGCAGTTCCTCTGGGGGCCGCCGGACACCGCCCCCGGCG
