>Addgene plasmid #37277 | pYUB28b | addgene partial sequence | sequence record 48326 | T7 5'-TAATACGACTCACTATAGGG-3'
AATAATTTTGTTTAACTTTAAGAAGGAGATATACCATGGGCAGCAGCCATCATCATCATCATCACAGCAG
CGGCCTGGTGCCGCGCGGCAGCCATATGGCTAGCATGACTGGTGGACAGCAAATGGGTCGGGATCCGAAT
TCGAGCTCCGTCGACAAGCTTGCGGCCGCACTCGAGCACCACCACCACCACCACTGAGATCCGGCTGCTA
ACAAAGCCCGAAAGGAAGCTGAGTTGGCTGCTGCCACCGCTGAGCAATAACTAGCATAACCCCTTGGGGC
CTCTAAACGGGTCTTGAGGGGTTTTTTGCTGAAAGGAGGAACTATATCCGGATTGGCGAATGGG
[124 nt withheld, positions 345-468]
C
[91 nt withheld, positions 470-560]
A
[49 nt withheld, positions 562-610]
CCTTTGACGTTGGAGTCCACGTTCTTT
[37 nt withheld, positions 638-674]
ACCCTATCTCGGTCTATTCTTTTGATTTATAAGGGATTTTGCCGATTTCGGCCTATTGGTTAAAAAATGA
GCTGATTTAACAAAAATTTAACGCGAATTTTAACAAAATATCTAGATTTAAAGATCTGGTACCGCGGCCG
CGCCACGGATGCCACCACAGGCACTACAACGGAGTTCGCCACGTACATCACCACAACCACCGATTCTGGC
GGTGAGCTCC
